Addgene plasmid #15680: pET14b PHAS-I F113A
Depositing lab: John Lawrence. Depositing organization: University of Virginia. Publication: Two motifs in the translational repressor PHAS-I required for efficient phosphorylation by mammalian target of rapamycin and for recognition by raptor. Choi KM, McMahon LP, Lawrence JC. J Biol Chem. 2003 May 30. 278(22):19667-73. 10.1074/jbc.M301142200 PubMed 12665511.
Backbone
  Vector backbone: pET14b
  Backbone manufacturer: Novagen
  Backbone size w/o insert (bp): 4671
  Vector type: Bacterial Expression
Growth in bacteria
  Bacterial resistance: Ampicillin, 100 μg/mL
  Growth temperature: 37°C
  Growth strain: DH5alpha
  Copy number: High Copy
Gene/Insert
  Gene/Insert name: PHAS-I F113A (alt names: PHAS-I; 4EBP1)
  Species: R. norvegicus (rat)
  Insert size (bp): 400
  Mutation: F113A mutation.
  GenBank ID: NM_053857
  Entrez Gene: Eif4ebp1 (a.k.a. PHAS-I)
  Tag / fusion protein: 6xHis (N terminal on insert)
  Cloning method: Restriction Enzyme; 5′ cloning site BamHI (not destroyed); 3′ cloning site BamHI (not destroyed)
  Sequencing primers: 5′ T7
Terms and licenses: Academic/Nonprofit Terms; Industry Terms: Not Available to Industry
Depositor comments: Full-length PHASI with a His tag. See author's map for detailed information.
How to cite: pET14b PHAS-I F113A was a gift from John Lawrence (Addgene plasmid # 15680 ; http://n2t.net/addgene:15680 ; RRID:Addgene_15680)
