[The description below was written by a language model from this plasmid's Addgene catalogue record.]
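Description:
pET14b PHAS-I F113A is a bacterial expression plasmid built on the Novagen pET14b backbone (about 4.7 kb without insert). It is maintained as a high-copy plasmid in E. coli under ampicillin selection. The record lists a standard cloning strain for propagation. pET-series vectors generally drive expression from a T7 promoter, which fits the T7 sequencing primer listed here, so protein production normally needs a host that supplies T7 RNA polymerase. No feature table is provided, so the promoter, origin and terminator are not itemised in the record itself.

The insert is the full-length rat Eif4ebp1 coding sequence (PHAS-I, also known as 4E-BP1), roughly 400 bp. It was cloned by restriction digestion into BamHI sites that are retained at both ends. Because the same enzyme flanks both sides, insert orientation would have had to be confirmed, and the depositor points to an author's map for details. The protein is expressed with an N-terminal 6xHis tag, which allows purification by immobilised metal affinity chromatography. It carries a single substitution, F113A.

PHAS-I is a translational repressor that binds eIF4E and is regulated by phosphorylation. The associated publication concerns two motifs in PHAS-I that are needed for efficient phosphorylation by mTOR and for recognition by raptor. The construct is therefore most plausibly used to make recombinant mutant protein as a substrate or binding partner, for comparison with wild-type PHAS-I in kinase and raptor-interaction assays. The record does not say which motif the F113A change disrupts.
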