>Addgene plasmid #15680 | pET14b PHAS-I F113A | addgene partial sequence | sequence record 22025 | T7 5'-TAATACGACTCACTATAGGG-3'
TGTTTAACTTTAAGAAGGAGATATACCATGGGGCAGCAGCCATCATCATCATCATCACAGCAGCGGCCTG
GTGCCGCGCGGCAGCCATATGCTCGAGGATCCTATGTCGGCGGGCAGCAGTTGCAGCCAGACTCCCAGCC
GGGCTATCCCCACTCGCCGCGTAGCCCTCGGCGACGGCGTGCAGCTCCCGCCCGGGGACTACAGCACCAC
CCCCGGCGGCACGCTCTTCAGCACCACCCCGGGAGGAACCAGAATCATCTATGACCGGAAATTCCTGATG
GAGTGTCGGAACTCGCCTGTGGCCAAAACACCCCCAAAGGACCTGCCAACCATTCCAGGGGTCACTAGCC
CTACCAGCGATGAGCCTCCCATGCAGGCCAGCCAGAGCCATCTGCACAGCAGCCCGGAAGATAAGCGGGC
AGGTGGTGAAGAGTCACAGGCTGAGATGGACATTTAAGGATCCGGCTGCTAACAAAGCCCGAAAGGAAGC
TGAGTTGGCTGCTGCCACCGCTGAGCAATAACTAGCATAACCCCTTGGGGCCTCTAAACGGGTCTTGAGG
GGTTTTTTGCTGAAAGGAGGAACTATATCCGGATATCCACAGGACGGGTGTGGTCGCCATGATCGCGTAG
TCGATAGTGGCTCCAAGTAGCGAAGCGAGCAGGACTGGGCGGCGGCCAAAGCGGTCGGACAGTGCTCCGA
GAACGGGTGCGCATAGAAATTGCATCAACGCATATAGCGCTAGCAGCACGCCATAGTGAC
